>Addgene plasmid #144351 | TFORF2746 | addgene full sequence | sequence record 404198 | Addgene NGS Result
TTAATGTAGTCTTATGCAATACTCTTGTAGTCTTGCAACATGGTAACGATGAGTTAGCAACATGCCTTAC
AAGGAGAGAAAAAGCACCGTGCATGCCGATTGGTGGAAGTAAGGTGGTACGATCGTGCCTTATTAGGAAG
GCAACAGACGGGTCTGACATGGATTGGACGAACCACTGAATTGCCGCATTGCAGAGATATTGTATTTAAG
TGCCTAGCTCGATACATAAACGGGTCTCTCTGGTTAGACCAGATCTGAGCCTGGGAGCTCTCTGGCTAAC
TAGGGAACCCACTGCTTAAGCCTCAATAAAGCTTGCCTTGAGTGCTTCAAGTAGTGTGTGCCCGTCTGTT
GTGTGACTCTGGTAACTAGAGATCCCTCAGACCCTTTTAGTCAGTGTGGAAAATCTCTAGCAGTGGCGCC
CGAACAGGGACTTGAAAGCGAAAGGGAAACCAGAGGAGCTCTCTCGACGCAGGACTCGGCTTGCTGAAGC
GCGCACGGCAAGAGGCGAGGGGCGGCGACTGGTGAGTACGCCAAAAATTTTGACTAGCGGAGGCTAGAAG
GAGAGAGATGGGTGCGAGAGCGTCAGTATTAAGCGGGGGAGAATTAGATCGCGATGGGAAAAAATTCGGT
TAAGGCCAGGGGGAAAGAAAAAATATAAATTAAAACATATAGTATGGGCAAGCAGGGAGCTAGAACGATT
CGCAGTTAATCCTGGCCTGTTAGAAACATCAGAAGGCTGTAGACAAATACTGGGACAGCTACAACCATCC
CTTCAGACAGGATCAGAAGAACTTAGATCATTATATAATACAGTAGCAACCCTCTATTGTGTGCATCAAA
GGATAGAGATAAAAGACACCAAGGAAGCTTTAGACAAGATAGAGGAAGAGCAAAACAAAAGTAAGACCAC
CGCACAGCAAGCGGCCGCTGATCTTCAGACCTGGAGGAGGAGATATGAGGGACAATTGGAGAAGTGAATT
ATATAAATATAAAGTAGTAAAAATTGAACCATTAGGAGTAGCACCCACCAAGGCAAAGAGAAGAGTGGTG
CAGAGAGAAAAAAGAGCAGTGGGAATAGGAGCTTTGTTCCTTGGGTTCTTGGGAGCAGCAGGAAGCACTA
TGGGCGCAGCGTCAATGACGCTGACGGTACAGGCCAGACAATTATTGTCTGGTATAGTGCAGCAGCAGAA
CAATTTGCTGAGGGCTATTGAGGCGCAACAGCATCTGTTGCAACTCACAGTCTGGGGCATCAAGCAGCTC
CAGGCAAGAATCCTGGCTGTGGAAAGATACCTAAAGGATCAACAGCTCCTGGGGATTTGGGGTTGCTCTG
GAAAACTCATTTGCACCACTGCTGTGCCTTGGAATGCTAGTTGGAGTAATAAATCTCTGGAACAGATTTG
GAATCACACGACCTGGATGGAGTGGGACAGAGAAATTAACAATTACACAAGCTTAATACACTCCTTAATT
GAAGAATCGCAAAACCAGCAAGAAAAGAATGAACAAGAATTATTGGAATTAGATAAATGGGCAAGTTTGT
GGAATTGGTTTAACATAACAAATTGGCTGTGGTATATAAAATTATTCATAATGATAGTAGGAGGCTTGGT
AGGTTTAAGAATAGTTTTTGCTGTACTTTCTATAGTGAATAGAGTTAGGCAGGGATATTCACCATTATCG
TTTCAGACCCACCTCCCAACCCCGAGGGGACCCATGCATTGCATCTCAATTAGTCAGCAACCAGGTGTGG
AAAGTCCCCAGGCTCCCCAGCAGGCAGAAGTATGCAAAGCATGCGTCTCAATTAGTCAGCAACCATAGTC
CCGCCCCTAACTCCGCCCATCCCGCCCCTAACTCCGCCCAGTTCCGCCCATTCTCCGCCCCATGGCTGAC
TAATTTTTTTTATTTATGCAGAGGCCGAGGCCGCCTCGGCCTCTGAGCTATTCCAGAAGTAGTGAGGAGG
CTTTTTTGGAGGCCTAGGCTTTTGCAAAAAGCTTTCTAGAGGTACCACCGGAGCTTACCATGACCGAGTA
CAAGCCCACGGTGCGCCTCGCCACCCGCGACGACGTCCCCAGGGCCGTACGCACCCTCGCCGCCGCGTTC
GCCGACTACCCCGCCACGCGCCACACCGTCGATCCGGACCGCCACATCGAGCGGGTCACCGAGCTGCAAG
AACTCTTCCTCACGCGCGTCGGGCTCGACATCGGCAAGGTGTGGGTCGCGGACGACGGCGCCGCCGTGGC
GGTCTGGACCACGCCGGAGAGCGTCGAAGCGGGGGCGGTGTTCGCCGAGATCGGCCCGCGCATGGCCGAG
TTGAGCGGTTCCCGGCTGGCCGCGCAGCAACAGATGGAAGGCCTCCTGGCGCCGCACCGGCCCAAGGAGC
CCGCGTGGTTCCTGGCCACCGTCGGCGTCTCGCCCGACCACCAGGGCAAGGGTCTGGGCAGCGCCGTCGT
GCTCCCCGGAGTGGAGGCGGCCGAGCGCGCCGGGGTGCCCGCCTTCCTGGAGACCTCCGCGCCCCGCAAC
CTCCCCTTCTACGAGCGGCTCGGCTTCACCGTCACCGCCGACGTCGAGGTGCCCGAAGGACCGCGCACCT
GGTGCATGACCCGCAAGCCCGGTGCCAGTTAACGAATTCTAGATCTTGAGACAAATGGCAGTATTCATCC
ACAATTTTAAAAGAAAAGGGGGGATTGGGGGGTACAGTGCAGGGGAAAGAATAGTAGACATAATAGCAAC
AGACATACAAACTAAAGAATTACAAAAACAAATTACAAAAATTCAAAATTTTCGGGTTTATTACAGGGAC
AGCAGAGATCCACTTTGGCGCCGGCTCGAGGCCTGCAGGTGCAAAGATGGATAAAGTTTTAAACAGAGAG
GAATCTTTGCAGCTAATGGACCTTCTAGGTCTTGAAAGGAGTGGGAATTGGCTCCGGTGCCCGTCAGTGG
GCAGAGCGCACATCGCCCACAGTCCCCGAGAAGTTGGGGGGAGGGGTCGGCAATTGAACCGGTGCCTAGA
GAAGGTGGCGCGGGGTAAACTGGGAAAGTGATGTCGTGTACTGGCTCCGCCTTTTTCCCGAGGGTGGGGG
AGAACCGTATATAAGTGCAGTAGTCGCCGTGAACGTTCTTTTTCGCAACGGGTTTGCCGCCAGAACACAG
GTAAGTGCCGTGTGTGGTTCCCGCGGGCCTGGCCTCTTTACGGGTTATGGCCCTTGCGTGCCTTGAATTA
CTTCCACCTGGCTGCAGTACGTGATTCTTGATCCCGAGCTTCGGGTTGGAAGTGGGTGGGAGAGTTCGAG
GCCTTGCGCTTAAGGAGCCCCTTCGCCTCGTGCTTGAGTTGAGGCCTGGCCTGGGCGCTGGGGCCGCCGC
GTGCGAATCTGGTGGCACCTTCGCGCCTGTCTCGCTGCTTTCGATAAGTCTCTAGCCATTTAAAATTTTT
GATGACCTGCTGCGACGCTTTTTTTCTGGCAAGATAGTCTTGTAAATGCGGGCCAAGATCTGCACACTGG
TATTTCGGTTTTTGGGGCCGCGGGCGGCGACGGGGCCCGTGCGTCCCAGCGCACATGTTCGGCGAGGCGG
GGCCTGCGAGCGCGGCCACCGAGAATCGGACGGGGGTAGTCTCAAGCTGGCCGGCCTGCTCTGGTGCCTG
GCCTCGCGCCGCCGTGTATCGCCCCGCCCTGGGCGGCAAGGCTGGCCCGGTCGGCACCAGTTGCGTGAGC
GGAAAGATGGCCGCTTCCCGGCCCTGCTGCAGGGAGCTCAAAATGGAGGACGCGGCGCTCGGGAGAGCGG
GCGGGTGAGTCACCCACACAAAGGAAAAGGGCCTTTCCGTCCTCAGCCGTCGCTTCATGTGACTCCACGG
AGTACCGGGCGCCGTCCAGGCACCTCGATTAGTTCTCGAGCTTTTGGAGTACGTCGTCTTTAGGTTGGGG
GGAGGGGTTTTATGCGATGGAGTTTCCCCACACTGAGTGGGTGGAGACTGAAGTTAGGCCAGCTTGGCAC
TTGATGTAATTCTCCTTGGAATTTGCCCTTTTTGAGTTTGGATCTTGGTTCATTCTCAAGCCTCAGACAG
TGGTTCAAAGTTTTTTTCTTCCATTTCAGGTGTCGTGAGGCTAGCACCGCCACCATGGCTGTGTGGGAGG
CCGAGCAGCTGGGTGGCCTCCAGCGGGGGGACCTGCTCACACCCCCTGCCCCTGATGGCGACGGGCGCAC
GGCCCCCCTTGGCCAGCCCCCTGGGGCCCAGCTGTACTGCCCGGCCTGCTTGGTCACCTGCCACTCTCAG
GAGGCCTTCGAGAACCACTGCGCATCCTCGGAGCACGCACAGATGGTGGCCTTCGACCAGGCCCTGCCCT
GGGAGCACCGTTCCCCACCCCCGGGACTCTCCAAGTTCGAGCTCTGCCCAAAGCCTGACCTCTGTGAGTA
TGGGGACGCCTGCACCAAGGCACACTCAGCACAGGAGCTGCAGGAGTGGGTCCGGCGCACGCAGGCTGTG
GAGCTGCGGGGGCAGGCGGCCTGGCAGGACGGGCTGGTGCCCTACCAGGAGCGGCTGCTGGCCGAGTACC
AGCGCAGCAGCAGTGAGGTCCTTGTGCTGGCAGAGACCCTTGATGGAGTGCGTGTCACCTGCAACCAGCC
CCTGATGTACCAGGCCCAGGAGAGGAAGACCCAGTACAGCTGGACGTTTGCCGTCCACTCTGAGGAGCCC
CTGCTACACGTGGCCCTGCTGAAGCAGGAGCCAGGAGCCGACTTCTCTCTGGTGGCTCCCGGCCTCCCGC
CAGGCCGGCTCTACGCACGGGGTGAGCGCTTCCGTGTGCCCAGCTCCACTGCCGACTTCCAGGTGGGAGT
GCGTGTGCAGGCTGCCTCGTTCGGCACCTTTGAGCAATGGGTGGTCTTCGACTTTGGCCGCCGGCCGGTG
CTGCTACAAAAGCTGGGGCTGCAGCTGGGCCAGGGGCGTCGCCCAGGACCCTGCAGGAATCTGGCGCTCG
GCCACCCTGAGGAGATGGAGCGCTGGCACACTGGCAACCGCCACGTGGTGCCTGGCGTGGAGCGGACGGC
CGAGCAGACGGCCCTGATGGCCAAGTACAAGGGCCCTGCCCTGGCCCTGGAGTTCAACCGCAGCAGCGTG
GCCTCGGGCCCCATCTCACCAACCAACTATCGGCAGAGGATGCACCAGTTTCTCTATGAGGAGGAGGCGG
CTCAGCAGCAGCTGGTGGCCAAGCTGACCCTGCGGGGCCAGGTGTTCCTGAAGACGGCATTGCAGACGCC
AGCGCTGAACATGCTCTTCGCGCCTCCGGGAGCACTGTACGCAGAGGTCCCCGTCCCCTCCTCCCTGATG
CCAGACACAGACCAGGGCTTCCTGCTGGGCCGGGCGGTCAGCACAGCCCTGGTGGCCCCTGTACCTGCAC
CCGACAATACGGTGTTCGAGGTGCGGCTGGAGAGGCGGGCCAGCTCAGAGCAGGCGCTGTGGCTGCTGCT
TCCGGCCCGCTGCTGCTTGGCCCTGGGGCTGCAGCCTGAGGCCCGCCTGGTCCTGGAGGTGCAGTTCCAG
ATTGACCCGATGACCTTCCGCCTCTGGCACCAGGCAGTGGACACACTGCCTGAGGAGCAGCTGGTGGTGC
CCGACTTGCCCACCTGCGCCCTGCCCAGACCTTGGTCTGTCCCACCCTTGCGGCGTGGCAACCGCAAGCA
GGAGCTGGCCGTGGCGCTCATCGCGGGCTGGGGCCCTGGGGATGGGAGGCGTGTCCCCCCGCTACTCATC
TATGGCCCCTTTGGCACCGGCAAGACCTACACGCTGGCCATGGCCTCCCTGGAGGTCATCCGGAGGCCTG
AAACCAAGGTGCTCATCTGCACACACACCAACAGTGCCGCCGACATCTACATCCGGGAGTATTTCCACAG
CCACGTCAGCGGCGGCCACCCCGAGGCCACTCCTCTCCGTGTGATGTACACGGACCGGCCGCTGAGCCAG
ACGGACCCAGTCACGCTGCAGTACTGTTGCCTGACCGACGACCGCCAGGCTTTCCGCCCGCCCACACGGG
CAGAGCTGGCGCGGCACCGCGTGGTGGTCACCACCACCTCCCAGGCCCGTGAGCTCAGGGTGCCGGTCGG
CTTCTTCTCCCACATTCTCATCGATGAGGCGGCCCAGATGCTGGAGTGCGAGGCCCTCACCCCGCTGGCC
TATGCCTCGCACGGCACCCGCCTCGTGCTGGCGGGCGACCACATGCAGGTCACACCCCGGCTGTTCAGTG
TGGCCAGGGCCCGGGCGGCCGAGCACACGCTGCTGCACCGCCTCTTCCTGTGCTACCAGCAGGAGACTCA
CGAGGTGGCGCGGCAGAGCCGCCTGGTCTTCCACGAGAACTACCGCTGCACGGACGCCATTGTCAGCTTC
ATCTCGCGGCACTTCTACGTGGCCAAGGGCAACCCCATCCACGCCAGGGGCAAGGTTCCGCCCCACCCCC
GGCACTACCCGCTCATGTTCTGCCACGTGGCGGGCAGCCCAGACCGGGACATGTCCATGGCGTCCTGGCT
GAATCTGGCTGAGATTGCGCAGGTCGTCGAGAAGGTGCAGGAGGCCTACAACACCTGGCCCAGCTGCTGG
GGCGGCCGCGAGCAGAGGTGCATCTGTGTCGTTTCCCACGGTGCCCAGGTCAGTGCACTGAGGCAGGAGC
TGAGGAGGCGGGACCTAGGCCAGGTGTCTGTCGGCAGTTTTGAGATCCTGCCAGGGCGGCAGTTCCGGGT
CGTGGTGCTCAGCACTGTGCACACCTGCCAGAGCCTGCTCAGCCCTGGGGCACTGGCCCCTGAGTTCTTC
ACCGACGCCCGCGTGCTCAACACCGTCCTGACCCGCGCCCAGTCCCAGCTGGTGGTAGTGGGGGACGCCG
TGGCCCTCTGCTCCTTCGGGGCCTGCGGCAAGCTCTGGGAGAGCTTCATCCGTGAGTGCGTGGAGCGGCA
CAGTGTCTGCCCCGAGGGCCTGTCCATGGAGCAGGTCGAGCAGGGTGTGGCGCAGAGACGGCGCTGGCCT
CCCCGAGGCACACAGGCTGGGGCAGCGGGGAACTGGGAGGCTGCCCCAGAGCCAGTAGGGGACCTGGCCG
AGGAGCAGGCGGCTGTGGTGACGGCCATGGTGAAGGCAGAGCCGGGAGATGAGGCTCTGAGCCCAGCATC
CCGTGACATCACGGCAACCACAGCGCAGACGGAGGCTGCGGCAGCACCAGCAGGAGACGCAGTGAAGGAA
GACGTGGTGCCCGGGGCCTGTGCGGCAGGAGCGGCTGCTGCAGCGGGCGTGGAGTCCACGGAGGCTGAGG
ATGCAGAGGCTGACTTCTGGCCGTGGGACGGGGAGCTCAACGCTGACGACGCCATCCTACGGGAGCTTCT
GGACGAGAGCCAGAAGGTGATGGTGACCGTCGGGGAGGACGGGCTGCTGGACACTGTCGCCAGGCCCGAG
TCCCTGCAGCAGGCCCGGCTGTACGAGAACCTGCCCCCGGCTGCGCTACGGAAGCTGCTGCACGCGGAGC
CCGAGCGGTACCGCCACTGCTCTTTCGTGCCAGAGACCTTCGAGCGGGCGTCAGCCATCCCGCTGGACGA
TGCCTCCTCGGGCCCCATCCAGGTCAGGGGCCGCCTGGACTGTGGGATGGCCTTCGCCGGGGATGAGGTG
CTGGTGCAGCTCCTTTCGGGAGACAAGGCGCCCGAGGGGCGGCTTCGGGGCCGCGTGCTGGGCGTGCTGA
AGAGGAAGAGGCACGAGCTGGCGTTTGTGTGCCGCATGGACACGTGGGACCCGCGCATCATGGTCCCCAT
CAATGGCTCCGTGACCAAGATCTTCGTGGCCGAGCTGAAGGACCCATCGCAGGTCCCCATCTACAGCCTC
CGGAAGGGCCGGCTGCAGCGTGTGGGGCTTGAGAGGCTCACCGCCGAGGCCCGGCACAGCCGGCTCTTCT
GGGTCCAAATTGTCCTGTGGCGGCAAGGCTTCTACTACCCGCTGGGCATCGTCCGGGAGGTGCTGCCTGA
GGCCAGCACCTGGGAGCAGGGCCTCCGCATCCTCGGCCTGGAGTACAGCTTGAGGGTGCCCCCGTCGGAC
CAGGCCACCATCACCAAGGTGCTGCAGAAATACCACACGGAGCTTGGCCGGGTTGCCGGCCGCCGAGAGG
ACTGCCGCGCCTTCTTGACCTTCACTGTGGACCCCCAGGGCGCCTGCAACCTCGATGATGCCCTCAGTGT
CCGAGACCTGGGTCCCAGGTGCGAGGTGGCTGTGCACATCACTGATGTGGCCAGCTTCGTGCCCAGGGAC
GGGGTGCTGGACGTGGAGGCGCGAAGGCAGGGCGCTGCGTTCTATGCCCCCGGCAGGGAGCCAGTGCCCA
TGCTGCCGGCCAGCCTCTGCCAGGACGTCCTCAGCCTCCTGCCTGGCCGGGACCGCCTGGCCATCTCCCT
GTTCCTCACCATGGAGAAGGCCAGTGGCCAGCTGAAGAGCCTGCGCTTTGCACCCTCCGTGGTCCAGTCT
GACCGCCAGCTGTCCTACGAGGAGGCGGAGGAGGTGATCAGGCAGCACCCGGGTGCCGGCCGTGAGCTGC
CGGCCCGCCTGGACTCCGTGGACGCCTGCGTCGTGGCCGCGTGCTACTTCTCTCGGCTGCTGCGCCGGCA
CCGCCTGCGGTCCGACTGCTTCTATGAGCAGCCGGACGAGGACGGCACCCTGGGCTTCCGCGCGGCCCAC
ATCATGGTGAAGGAGTACATGATTCAGTTTAATAGGCTCGTGGCTGAGTTCCTGGTGGGCAGCGAGTGCA
CGCGGACGGTCACGCCTCTGCGGTGGCAGCCAGCACCCCGCAGCCAGCAGCTCAAGGCCCTGTGTGAGAA
GCATGGGGACCGGGTGCCCCTGTCACTGCACCTCGGCCACCACCTGCACGGCGGCGGGGGCAGTCCCCCC
GACACGCGGCTGCACCTCCTGGCCTCCCTCTGGAAGCAGGTCCAGTTTGCTGCCCGCACCCAGGACTACG
AACAGATGGTGGACTTGGTCACCACGGACGACATGCACCCATTCCTGGCTCCTGCAGGCCGCGACCTCCG
CAAGGCCCTGGAGCGCTCGGCGTTCGGCCGCTGCGCCCGGGGCCACCAGCAGCAGGGCGGCCACTACTCG
CTGCAGGTGGACTGGTACACGTGGGCCACCTCGCCCATCCGCAGGTACCTGGACGTGGTGTTGCAGCGGC
AGATCCTGCTGGCGCTGGGCCATGGGGGCTCTGCCTACTCTGCCAGGGACATCGATGGGCTCTGCCAGGC
CTTCAGCCTCCAGCACGCACTTGCCCAGAGCTATCAGCGGCGGGCGCGCAGCCTGCACCTGGCCGTGCAG
CTCAAGGCCCAGCCTCTGGACAAGCTGGGCTTCGTGGTGGACGTGGAGGCGGGCTCCCGCTGCTTCCGGC
TGCTCTTCCCCAGCAACCGGGAGACGCTGCCTGACCCCTGCCCCGTCCCCTACGGCTCCCTGCAGCTGGC
CGAGCACCCCCACGCCCTGGCAGGCCGGCCGGGCCTGCGGCTCCTGTGGCGGCGCCGTGTCTACTCAGCG
CAGGGATCCAGCCCGCCCCTGCCACTGCCTGGCACTGTGCCGGACCCACACACCCTGGCCGTGGAGACGG
CCCTGTGGAAGCAGCTGCTGGAGCTGGTGGAGCTGCAGCGCTGGCCGGAGGCGGCTGCTCTCATCCAGGA
GAAGGGCGAGGCGTCCCAGCGGCGGGAGCTGGTGCAGGTGCAGCGGAGCCACTGTGGCCATTTCCTGGAG
GTGGCCCGGGAGCTGGGCAGTGGGGACACCCTGCAGGTGCAGCTCGGCACCAGCCTGCAGCACGGCTTCC
TGGTACCGAGCCCTCAGCTCTGGACGGTGGCACCGGGCTTCAGCCTCTGCCTGGAGCACGTGGAGCGGCC
CGGAGACTGCTTCTCAGGCCGTGTGTACCGGGCCCCGAGGGACCGGTACCGCGACGTGGATGAGTACGCC
TGCGTGTGGGAACCATTCTGCGCCCTGGAGTCGGCCACCGGCGCGGTTGCCGAGAATGACTCCGTCACAC
TTCAGCACCTGAGTGTCTCCTGGGAGGCGTCACGGACGCCGCAGGGGCAGCTGCAGGGCGCCTTCCGCCT
GGAGGCCGCCTTCCTCGAGGAGAACTGTGCCGACATCAACTTCAGCTGCTGCTACCTCTGCATCCGGCTC
GAGGGGCTGCCGGCTCCCACGGCCAGCCCACGCCCTGGGCCCAGCAGCCTCGGCCCTGGCCTGAATGTTG
ACCCCGGCACGTATACCTGGGTGGCCCACGGGCAGACGCAGGACTGGGACCAGGAGCGCCGGGCAGACCG
GCAGGAGGCTCCCAGACGGGTGCACCTCTTCGTCCACCACATGGGCATGGAGAAGGTTCCGGAAGAGGTG
CTGAGGCCGGGCACCCTGTTCACCGTTGAGCTGCTGCCCAAGCAGCTTCCTGATCTCCGCAAGGAGGAAG
CCGTGCGTGGACTAGAGGAGGCGTCCCCGCTGGTCACCAGCATCGCACTGGGCCGGCCTGTCCCGCAGCC
CCTCTGCAGAGTGATCCCCAGCAGGTTCCTGGAGCGGCAGACCTACAACATCCCCGGAGGCCGCCACAAG
CTGAACCCCAGCCAGAACGTGGCGGTCAGGGAGGCTCTGGAGAAGCCTTTCACGGTCATTCAGGGCCCAC
CAGGTACAGGGAAGACGATCGTGGGCCTCCACATCGTATTCTGGTTTCATAAATCAAACCAGGAGCAGGT
GCAGCCCGGAGGCCCCCCCCGTGGGGAGAAGCGGCTGGGGGGTCCCTGCATCTTGTACTGCGGCCCCTCC
AACAAGTCGGTGGATGTCCTGGCAGGACTGCTCCTGAGAAGGATGGAGCTGAAGCCCCTCCGTGTGTACA
GTGAGCAGGCTGAGGCCAGCGAGTTCCCAGTGCCGCGTGTGGGCAGCAGGAAGCTGCTCAGGAAGAGCCC
CCGGGAGGGGAGGCCGAACCAGAGCCTCAGGAGCATCACCCTGCACCACCGGATCCGGCAGGCCCCCAAC
CCTTACTCGTCGGAAATCAAGGCCTTTGACACCCGGCTGCAGAGAGGGGAGCTCTTCTCCAGGGAGGACC
TGGTCTGGTACAAGAAGGTCTTGTGGGAGGCTCGGAAGTTCGAGCTGGACCGGCATGAGGTCATCCTCTG
CACCTGCTCCTGTGCAGCCTCTGCCAGCCTCAAAATCCTGGACGTGAGGCAGATCCTTGTTGACGAGGCA
GGCATGGCCACGGAACCTGAAACCCTCATCCCCCTGGTGCAGTTCCCACAGGCCGAGAAGGTGGTTCTTC
TCGGAGACCACAAGCAGCTGCGGCCTGTGGTCAAGAATGAGCGGCTGCAAAACCTGGGTCTGGACCGGTC
TCTGTTCGAGCGGTACCACGAGGACGCACATATGCTGGACACTCAGTACCGCATGCATGAGGGCATCTGT
GCCTTCCCCTCTGTGGCGTTCTACAAGAGCAAGCTGAAGACGTGGCAGGGCCTGAGGAGGCCGCCCAGTG
TCCTGGGCCACGCTGGCAAGGAGAGCTGCCCTGTCATCTTTGGCCACGTGCAGGGCCACGAGCGGAGCCT
GCTGGTGTCCACGGACGAAGGGAATGAGAACTCCAAGGCCAACCTGGAGGAGGTGGCTGAGGTGGTCCGT
ATCACCAAGCAGCTGACCCTGGGGAGGACCGTAGAGCCCCAGGACATCGCCGTCCTCACGCCCTACAACG
CGCAGGCCTCTGAGATCAGCAAGGCCCTTCGGCGAGAGGGCATCGCCGGGGTGGCCGTGTCCTCCATCAC
CAAGAGCCAGGGGAGCGAGTGGCGCTATGTGCTGGTGAGCACCGTCCGCACCTGTGCCAAGAGCGACCTG
GACCAGCGGCCCACCAAGAGCTGGCTCAAGAAGTTTCTGGGCTTCGTTGTGGACCCCAACCAAGTGAATG
TGGCTGTCACGCGGGCCCAGGAGGGGCTCTGCCTGATCGGAGACCACCTCCTTCTGCGCTGCTGCCCCCT
CTGGCGTAGCCTCCTGGACTTCTGCGAGGCTCAGCAGACCCTCGTGCCTGCCGGCCAGGTGCGCGTCTGC
AGGAGGCCAACTATGCCTTCCTAGTAATGAACTAGTCCGTAACTTGAAAGTATTTCGATTTCTTGGCTTT
ATATATCTTGTGGAAAGGACGAATATGAACGTATGGCATAGCGTGAACGCGTTAAGTCGACAATCAACCT
CTGGATTACAAAATTTGTGAAAGATTGACTGGTATTCTTAACTATGTTGCTCCTTTTACGCTATGTGGAT
ACGCTGCTTTAATGCCTTTGTATCATGCTATTGCTTCCCGTATGGCTTTCATTTTCTCCTCCTTGTATAA
ATCCTGGTTGCTGTCTCTTTATGAGGAGTTGTGGCCCGTTGTCAGGCAACGTGGCGTGGTGTGCACTGTG
TTTGCTGACGCAACCCCCACTGGTTGGGGCATTGCCACCACCTGTCAGCTCCTTTCCGGGACTTTCGCTT
TCCCCCTCCCTATTGCCACGGCGGAACTCATCGCCGCCTGCCTTGCCCGCTGCTGGACAGGGGCTCGGCT
GTTGGGCACTGACAATTCCGTGGTGTTGTCGGGGAAATCATCGTCCTTTCCTTGGCTGCTCGCCTGTGTT
GCCACCTGGATTCTGCGCGGGACGTCCTTCTGCTACGTCCCTTCGGCCCTCAATCCAGCGGACCTTCCTT
CCCGCGGCCTGCTGCCGGCTCTGCGGCCTCTTCCGCGTCTTCGCCTTCGCCCTCAGACGAGTCGGATCTC
CCTTTGGGCCGCCTCCCCGCGTCGACTTTAAGACCAATGACTTACAAGGCAGCTGTAGATCTTAGCCACT
TTTTAAAAGAAAAGGGGGGACTGGAAGGGCTAATTCACTCCCAACGAAGACAAGATCTGCTTTTTGCTTG
TACTGGGTCTCTCTGGTTAGACCAGATCTGAGCCTGGGAGCTCTCTGGCTAACTAGGGAACCCACTGCTT
AAGCCTCAATAAAGCTTGCCTTGAGTGCTTCAAGTAGTGTGTGCCCGTCTGTTGTGTGACTCTGGTAACT
AGAGATCCCTCAGACCCTTTTAGTCAGTGTGGAAAATCTCTAGCAGTACGTATAGTAGTTCATGTCATCT
TATTATTCAGTATTTATAACTTGCAAAGAAATGAATATCAGAGAGTGAGAGGAACTTGTTTATTGCAGCT
TATAATGGTTACAAATAAAGCAATAGCATCACAAATTTCACAAATAAAGCATTTTTTTCACTGCATTCTA
GTTGTGGTTTGTCCAAACTCATCAATGTATCTTATCATGTCTGGCTCTAGCTATCCCGCCCCTAACTCCG
CCCATCCCGCCCCTAACTCCGCCCAGTTCCGCCCATTCTCCGCCCCATGGCTGACTAATTTTTTTTATTT
ATGCAGAGGCCGAGGCCGCCTCGGCCTCTGAGCTATTCCAGAAGTAGTGAGGAGGCTTTTTTGGAGGCCT
AGGGACGTACCCAATTCGCCCTATAGTGAGTCGTATTACGCGCGCTCACTGGCCGTCGTTTTACAACGTC
GTGACTGGGAAAACCCTGGCGTTACCCAACTTAATCGCCTTGCAGCACATCCCCCTTTCGCCAGCTGGCG
TAATAGCGAAGAGGCCCGCACCGATCGCCCTTCCCAACAGTTGCGCAGCCTGAATGGCGAATGGG
[124 nt withheld, positions 13646-13769]
C
[91 nt withheld, positions 13771-13861]
A
[49 nt withheld, positions 13863-13911]
CCTTTGACGTTGGAGTCCACGTTCTTT
[37 nt withheld, positions 13939-13975]
ACCCTATCTCGGTCTATTCTTTTGATTTATAAGGGATTTTGCCGATTTCGGCCTATTGGTTAAAAAATGA
GCTGATTTAACAAAAATTTAACGCGAATTTTAACAAAATATTAACGCTTACAATTTAGGTGGCACTTTTC
GGGGAAATGTGCGCGGAACCCCTATTTGTTTATTTTTCTAAATACATTCAAATATGTATCCGCTCATGAG
ACAATAACCCTGATAAATGCTTCAATAATATTGAAAAAGGAAGAGTATGAGTATTCAACATTTCCGTGTC
GCCCTTATTCCCTTTTTTGCGGCATTTTGCCTTCCTGTTTTTGCTCACCCAGAAACGCTGGTGAAAGTAA
AAGATGCTGAAGATCAGTTGGGTGCACGAGTGGGTTACATCGAACTGGATCTCAACAGCGGTAAGATCCT
TGAGAGTTTTCGCCCCGAAGAACGTTTTCCAATGATGAGCACTTTTAAAGTTCTGCTATGTGGCGCGGTA
TTATCCCGTATTGACGCCGGGCAAGAGCAACTCGGTCGCCGCATACACTATTCTCAGAATGACTTGGTTG
AGTACTCACCAGTCACAGAAAAGCATCTTACGGATGGCATGACAGTAAGAGAATTATGCAGTGCTGCCAT
AACCATGAGTGATAACACTGCGGCCAACTTACTTCTGACAACGATCGGAGGACCGAAGGAGCTAACCGCT
TTTTTGCACAACATGGGGGATCATGTAACTCGCCTTGATCGTTGGGAACCGGAGCTGAATGAAGCCATAC
CAAACGACGAGCGTGACACCACGATGCCTGTAGCAATGGCAACAACGTTGCGCAAACTATTAACTGGCGA
ACTACTTACTCTAGCTTCCCGGCAACAATTAATAGACTGGATGGAGGCGGATAAAGTTGCAGGACCACTT
CTGCGCTCGGCCCTTCCGGCTGGCTGGTTTATTGCTGATAAATCTGGAGCCGGTGAGCGTGGGTCTCGCG
GTATCATTGCAGCACTGGGGCCAGATGGTAAGCCCTCCCGTATCGTAGTTATCTACACGACGGGGAGTCA
GGCAACTATGGATGAACGAAATAGACAGATCGCTGAGATAGGTGCCTCACTGATTAAGCATTGGTAACTG
TCAGACCAAGTTTACTCATATATACTTTAGATTGATTTAAAACTTCATTTTTAATTTAAAAGGATCTAGG
TGAAGATCCTTTTTGATAATCTCATGACCAAAATCCCTTAACGTGAGTTTTCGTTCCACTGAGCGTCAGA
CCCCGTAGAAAAGATCAAAGGATCTTCTTGAGATCCTTTTTTTCTGCGCGTAATCTGCTGCTTGCAAACA
AAAAAACCACCGCTACCAGCGGTGGTTTGTTTGCCGGATCAAGAGCTACCAACTCTTTTTCCGAAGGTAA
CTGGCTTCAGCAGAGCGCAGATACCAAATACTGTTCTTCTAGTGTAGCCGTAGTTAGGCCACCACTTCAA
GAACTCTGTAGCACCGCCTACATACCTCGCTCTGCTAATCCTGTTACCAGTGGCTGCTGCCAGTGGCGAT
AAGTCGTGTCTTACCGGGTTGGACTCAAGACGATAGTTACCGGATAAGGCGCAGCGGTCGGGCTGAACGG
GGGGTTCGTGCACACAGCCCAGCTTGGAGCGAACGACCTACACCGAACTGAGATACCTACAGCGTGAGCT
ATGAGAAAGCGCCACGCTTCCCGAAGGGAGAAAGGCGGACAGGTATCCGGTAAGCGGCAGGGTCGGAACA
GGAGAGCGCACGAGGGAGCTTCCAGGGGGAAACGCCTGGTATCTTTATAGTCCTGTCGGGTTTCGCCACC
TCTGACTTGAGCGTCGATTTTTGTGATGCTCGTCAGGGGGGCGGAGCCTATGGAAAAACGCCAGCAACGC
GGCCTTTTTACGGTTCCTGGCCTTTTGCTGGCCTTTTGCTCACATGTTCTTTCCTGCGTTATCCCCTGAT
TCTGTGGATAACCGTATTACCGCCTTTGAGTGAGCTGATACCGCTCGCCGCAGCCGAACGACCGAGCGCA
GCGAGTCAGTGAGCGAGGAAGCGGAAGAGCGCCCAATACGCAAACCGCCTCTCCCCGCGCGTTGGCCGAT
TCATTAATGCAGCTGGCACGACAGGTTTCCCGACTGGAAAGCGGGCAGTGAGCGCAACGCAATTAATGTG
AGTTAGCTCACTCATTAGGCACCCCAGGCTTTACACTTTATGCTTCCGGCTCGTATGTTGTGTGGAATTG
TGAGCGGATAACAATTTCACACAGGAAACAGCTATGACCATGATTACGCCAAGCGCGCAATTAACCCTCA
CTAAAGGGAACAAAAGCTGGAGCTGCAAGC
Features (pLannotate 1.2.2; 31 found; start..end, strand, type, name):
      5..231     +  promoter       RSV promoter: Rous sarcoma virus enhancer/promoter
    232..412     +  LTR            5' LTR (truncated): truncated 5' long terminal repeat (LTR) from HIV-1
    459..584     +  misc_feature   HIV-1 Ψ: packaging signal of human immunodeficiency virus type 1
    568..931     +  CDS            HIV-1 gag (fragment): gag protein from human immunodeficiency virus 1; gag
   1077..1310    +  misc_feature   RRE: The Rev response element (RRE) of HIV-1 allows for Rev-dependent mRNA export from the nucleus to the cytoplasm.
   1687..1713    +  CDS            Rev (fragment): human immunodeficiency virus 1 (HIV-1) Rev protein; rev; enhances nuclear export of unspliced and incompletely spliced viral mRNAs
   1720..1743    +  promoter       SV40 promoter (fragment): SV40 early promoter
   1744..1815    +  promoter       SV40 promoter (fragment): SV40 enhancer and early promoter
   1839..1974    +  rep_origin     SV40 ori: SV40 origin of replication
   2020..2616    +  CDS            PuroR (fragment): puromycin N-acetyltransferase; pac from Streptomyces; confers resistance to puromycin
   2665..2782    +  misc_feature   cPPT/CTS: central polypurine tract and central termination sequence of HIV-1
   2847..2913    +  CDS            small t antigen (fragment): SV40 (simian virus 40) small t antigen
   2920..4098    +  promoter       EF-1α promoter: strong constitutive promoter for human elongation factor EF-1α
   4115..12061   +  CDS            HELZ2: HELZ2_HUMAN - Also known as KIAA1769, PRIC285. Experimental evidence at protein level: Swiss-Prot protein existence level 1. Helicase that acts as a transcriptional coactivator for a number of nuclear receptors including PPARA, PPARG, THRA, THRB and RXRA. From Homo sapiens (Human).
  12077..12130   +  promoter       U6 promoter (fragment): RNA polymerase III promoter for human U6 snRNA
  12172..12760   +  misc_feature   WPRE: woodchuck hepatitis virus posttranscriptional regulatory element
  12811..12830   +  misc_feature   cPPT/CTS (fragment): central polypurine tract and central termination sequence of HIV-1
  12832..13065   +  LTR            3' LTR (ΔU3): self-inactivating 3' long terminal repeat (LTR) from HIV-1
  13143..13264   +  polyA_signal   SV40 poly(A) signal: SV40 polyadenylation signal
  13304..13439   +  rep_origin     SV40 ori: SV40 origin of replication
  13460..13478   -  promoter       T7 promoter: promoter for bacteriophage T7 RNA polymerase
  13486..13641   +  CDS            lacZα (fragment): LacZα fragment of β-galactosidase; lacZ fragment
  13646..14074   +  rep_origin     f1 ori (sequence partly withheld): f1 bacteriophage origin of replication; arrow indicates direction of (+) strand synthesis
  14127..14231   +  promoter       AmpR promoter: bla
  14232..15092   +  CDS            AmpR: β-lactamase; bla; confers resistance to ampicillin, carbenicillin, and related antibiotics
  15263..15851   +  rep_origin     ori: high-copy-number ColE1/pMB1/pBR322/pUC origin of replication
  16034..16126   +  CDS            lacI (fragment): lac repressor; lacI; The lac repressor binds to the lac operator to inhibit transcription in E. coli. This inhibition can be relieved by adding lactose or isopropyl-β-D-thiogalactopyranoside (IPTG).
  16139..16160   +  protein_bind   CAP binding site: CAP binding activates transcription in the presence of cAMP. E. coli catabolite activator protein
  16175..16205   +  promoter       lac promoter: promoter for the E. coli lac operon
  16209..16231   +  protein_bind   lac operator (fragment): The lac repressor binds to the lac operator to inhibit transcription in E. coli. This inhibition can be relieved by adding lactose or isopropyl-β-D-thiogalactopyranoside (IPTG). lac repressor encoded by lacI
  16274..16292   +  promoter       T3 promoter: promoter for bacteriophage T3 RNA polymerase
