[The description below was written by a language model from this plasmid's Addgene catalogue record and pLannotate feature annotations shown in this document.]
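Description:
TFORF2746 is a lentiviral mammalian expression plasmid built on the pLX_TRC317 backbone and carrying the human HELZ2 (PRIC285) open reading frame, one member of a barcoded transcription factor ORF collection. It is maintained in E. coli through a high-copy ColE1/pUC-type origin and an ampicillin resistance gene. An f1 origin and leftover lac and T7/T3 promoter elements from the cloning backbone are also present. At about 16.3 kb, with an insert of roughly 8 kb flanked by repeated LTR sequences, the plasmid is large, and the depositor notes a risk of recombination during propagation.

The transfer cassette has a third-generation, self-inactivating layout. An RSV promoter fused to a truncated HIV-1 5' LTR drives production of the genomic RNA, followed by the Ψ packaging signal, a gag fragment, the RRE for Rev-dependent nuclear export, a cPPT/CTS, and a ΔU3 3' LTR with a downstream SV40 polyadenylation signal. Within this unit, an SV40 early promoter expresses puromycin N-acetyltransferase for selecting transduced cells, and a separate EF-1α promoter drives constitutive expression of HELZ2, a helicase annotated as a transcriptional coactivator for nuclear receptors such as PPARs, thyroid hormone receptors and RXRA. A WPRE downstream of the ORF enhances transcript stability and expression.

According to the record, each construct in the collection carries a unique 24-bp barcode so that the overexpressed factor can be identified in pooled screens. The barcode is not annotated in the feature table, so its exact position is not stated. The ORF was made by gene synthesis. The vector is intended for lentiviral overexpression of HELZ2, either individually or in pooled screens such as directed differentiation studies.
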