Addgene plasmid #144351: TFORF2746
Purpose: Lentiviral vector for overexpressing transcription factor ORFs with unique 24-bp barcodes. Barcodes facilitate identification of transcription factors in pooled screens.
Depositing lab: Feng Zhang. Depositing organization: Broad Institute. Publication: A transcription factor atlas of directed differentiation. Joung J, Ma S, Tay T, Geiger-Schuller KR, Kirchgatterer PC, Verdine VK, Guo B, Arias-Garcia MA, Allen WE, Singh A, Kuksenko O, Abudayyeh OO, Gootenberg JS, Fu Z, Macrae RK, Buenrostro JD, Regev A, Zhang F. Cell. 2023 Jan 5;186(1):209-229.e26. doi: 10.1016/j.cell.2022.11.026. PubMed 36608654.
Backbone
  Vector backbone: pLX_TRC317
  Backbone manufacturer: Broad Institute Genetic Perturbation Platform
  Backbone size w/o insert (bp): 8264
  Vector type: Mammalian Expression, Lentiviral
  Selectable markers: Puromycin
Growth in bacteria
  Bacterial resistance: Ampicillin, 100 μg/mL
  Growth temperature: 37°C
  Growth strain: NEB Stable
  Copy number: High Copy
Gene/Insert
  Gene/Insert name: HELZ2
  Species: H. sapiens (human)
  Insert size (bp): 8051
  Entrez Gene: PRIC285 (a.k.a. RP4-697K14.11-001, PDIP-1)
  Promoter: EF1a
  Cloning method: Unknown
  Sequencing primers: 5′ GGGTGGAGACTGAAGTTAGGCCAG; 3′ CACATAGCGTAAAAGGAGCAACATAG
Terms and licenses: Academic/Nonprofit Terms; Industry Terms: Not Available to Industry
Depositor comments: NM_001037335,ENST00000467148 . The transcription factor ORF portion of this plasmid was synthesized by Genewiz. Please test multiple small colonies in case of plasmid recombination. To make this collection available in a timely manner, a portion of this collection was not fully sequenced by Addgene. If an Addgene verified full plasmid sequence is not available, please contact us prior to placing an order to request the full sequence.
How to cite: TFORF2746 was a gift from Feng Zhang (Addgene plasmid # 144351 ; http://n2t.net/addgene:144351 ; RRID:Addgene_144351)
