>Addgene plasmid #144351 | TFORF2746 | depositor partial sequence | sequence record 285168 | Insert
ACCGCCACCATGGCTGTGTGGGAGGCCGAGCAGCTGGGTGGCCTCCAGCGGGGGGACCTGCTCACACCCC
CTGCCCCTGATGGCGACGGGCGCACGGCCCCCCTTGGCCAGCCCCCTGGGGCCCAGCTGTACTGCCCGGC
CTGCTTGGTCACCTGCCACTCTCAGGAGGCCTTCGAGAACCACTGCGCATCCTCGGAGCACGCACAGATG
GTGGCCTTCGACCAGGCCCTGCCCTGGGAGCACCGTTCCCCACCCCCGGGACTCTCCAAGTTCGAGCTCT
GCCCAAAGCCTGACCTCTGTGAGTATGGGGACGCCTGCACCAAGGCACACTCAGCACAGGAGCTGCAGGA
GTGGGTCCGGCGCACGCAGGCTGTGGAGCTGCGGGGGCAGGCGGCCTGGCAGGACGGGCTGGTGCCCTAC
CAGGAGCGGCTGCTGGCCGAGTACCAGCGCAGCAGCAGTGAGGTCCTTGTGCTGGCAGAGACCCTTGATG
GAGTGCGTGTCACCTGCAACCAGCCCCTGATGTACCAGGCCCAGGAGAGGAAGACCCAGTACAGCTGGAC
GTTTGCCGTCCACTCTGAGGAGCCCCTGCTACACGTGGCCCTGCTGAAGCAGGAGCCAGGAGCCGACTTC
TCTCTGGTGGCTCCCGGCCTCCCGCCAGGCCGGCTCTACGCACGGGGTGAGCGCTTCCGTGTGCCCAGCT
CCACTGCCGACTTCCAGGTGGGAGTGCGTGTGCAGGCTGCCTCGTTCGGCACCTTTGAGCAATGGGTGGT
CTTCGACTTTGGCCGCCGGCCGGTGCTGCTACAAAAGCTGGGGCTGCAGCTGGGCCAGGGGCGTCGCCCA
GGACCCTGCAGGAATCTGGCGCTCGGCCACCCTGAGGAGATGGAGCGCTGGCACACTGGCAACCGCCACG
TGGTGCCTGGCGTGGAGCGGACGGCCGAGCAGACGGCCCTGATGGCCAAGTACAAGGGCCCTGCCCTGGC
CCTGGAGTTCAACCGCAGCAGCGTGGCCTCGGGCCCCATCTCACCAACCAACTATCGGCAGAGGATGCAC
CAGTTTCTCTATGAGGAGGAGGCGGCTCAGCAGCAGCTGGTGGCCAAGCTGACCCTGCGGGGCCAGGTGT
TCCTGAAGACGGCATTGCAGACGCCAGCGCTGAACATGCTCTTCGCGCCTCCGGGAGCACTGTACGCAGA
GGTCCCCGTCCCCTCCTCCCTGATGCCAGACACAGACCAGGGCTTCCTGCTGGGCCGGGCGGTCAGCACA
GCCCTGGTGGCCCCTGTACCTGCACCCGACAATACGGTGTTCGAGGTGCGGCTGGAGAGGCGGGCCAGCT
CAGAGCAGGCGCTGTGGCTGCTGCTTCCGGCCCGCTGCTGCTTGGCCCTGGGGCTGCAGCCTGAGGCCCG
CCTGGTCCTGGAGGTGCAGTTCCAGATTGACCCGATGACCTTCCGCCTCTGGCACCAGGCAGTGGACACA
CTGCCTGAGGAGCAGCTGGTGGTGCCCGACTTGCCCACCTGCGCCCTGCCCAGACCTTGGTCTGTCCCAC
CCTTGCGGCGTGGCAACCGCAAGCAGGAGCTGGCCGTGGCGCTCATCGCGGGCTGGGGCCCTGGGGATGG
GAGGCGTGTCCCCCCGCTACTCATCTATGGCCCCTTTGGCACCGGCAAGACCTACACGCTGGCCATGGCC
TCCCTGGAGGTCATCCGGAGGCCTGAAACCAAGGTGCTCATCTGCACACACACCAACAGTGCCGCCGACA
TCTACATCCGGGAGTATTTCCACAGCCACGTCAGCGGCGGCCACCCCGAGGCCACTCCTCTCCGTGTGAT
GTACACGGACCGGCCGCTGAGCCAGACGGACCCAGTCACGCTGCAGTACTGTTGCCTGACCGACGACCGC
CAGGCTTTCCGCCCGCCCACACGGGCAGAGCTGGCGCGGCACCGCGTGGTGGTCACCACCACCTCCCAGG
CCCGTGAGCTCAGGGTGCCGGTCGGCTTCTTCTCCCACATTCTCATCGATGAGGCGGCCCAGATGCTGGA
GTGCGAGGCCCTCACCCCGCTGGCCTATGCCTCGCACGGCACCCGCCTCGTGCTGGCGGGCGACCACATG
CAGGTCACACCCCGGCTGTTCAGTGTGGCCAGGGCCCGGGCGGCCGAGCACACGCTGCTGCACCGCCTCT
TCCTGTGCTACCAGCAGGAGACTCACGAGGTGGCGCGGCAGAGCCGCCTGGTCTTCCACGAGAACTACCG
CTGCACGGACGCCATTGTCAGCTTCATCTCGCGGCACTTCTACGTGGCCAAGGGCAACCCCATCCACGCC
AGGGGCAAGGTTCCGCCCCACCCCCGGCACTACCCGCTCATGTTCTGCCACGTGGCGGGCAGCCCAGACC
GGGACATGTCCATGGCGTCCTGGCTGAATCTGGCTGAGATTGCGCAGGTCGTCGAGAAGGTGCAGGAGGC
CTACAACACCTGGCCCAGCTGCTGGGGCGGCCGCGAGCAGAGGTGCATCTGTGTCGTTTCCCACGGTGCC
CAGGTCAGTGCACTGAGGCAGGAGCTGAGGAGGCGGGACCTAGGCCAGGTGTCTGTCGGCAGTTTTGAGA
TCCTGCCAGGGCGGCAGTTCCGGGTCGTGGTGCTCAGCACTGTGCACACCTGCCAGAGCCTGCTCAGCCC
TGGGGCACTGGCCCCTGAGTTCTTCACCGACGCCCGCGTGCTCAACACCGTCCTGACCCGCGCCCAGTCC
CAGCTGGTGGTAGTGGGGGACGCCGTGGCCCTCTGCTCCTTCGGGGCCTGCGGCAAGCTCTGGGAGAGCT
TCATCCGTGAGTGCGTGGAGCGGCACAGTGTCTGCCCCGAGGGCCTGTCCATGGAGCAGGTCGAGCAGGG
TGTGGCGCAGAGACGGCGCTGGCCTCCCCGAGGCACACAGGCTGGGGCAGCGGGGAACTGGGAGGCTGCC
CCAGAGCCAGTAGGGGACCTGGCCGAGGAGCAGGCGGCTGTGGTGACGGCCATGGTGAAGGCAGAGCCGG
GAGATGAGGCTCTGAGCCCAGCATCCCGTGACATCACGGCAACCACAGCGCAGACGGAGGCTGCGGCAGC
ACCAGCAGGAGACGCAGTGAAGGAAGACGTGGTGCCCGGGGCCTGTGCGGCAGGAGCGGCTGCTGCAGCG
GGCGTGGAGTCCACGGAGGCTGAGGATGCAGAGGCTGACTTCTGGCCGTGGGACGGGGAGCTCAACGCTG
ACGACGCCATCCTACGGGAGCTTCTGGACGAGAGCCAGAAGGTGATGGTGACCGTCGGGGAGGACGGGCT
GCTGGACACTGTCGCCAGGCCCGAGTCCCTGCAGCAGGCCCGGCTGTACGAGAACCTGCCCCCGGCTGCG
CTACGGAAGCTGCTGCACGCGGAGCCCGAGCGGTACCGCCACTGCTCTTTCGTGCCAGAGACCTTCGAGC
GGGCGTCAGCCATCCCGCTGGACGATGCCTCCTCGGGCCCCATCCAGGTCAGGGGCCGCCTGGACTGTGG
GATGGCCTTCGCCGGGGATGAGGTGCTGGTGCAGCTCCTTTCGGGAGACAAGGCGCCCGAGGGGCGGCTT
CGGGGCCGCGTGCTGGGCGTGCTGAAGAGGAAGAGGCACGAGCTGGCGTTTGTGTGCCGCATGGACACGT
GGGACCCGCGCATCATGGTCCCCATCAATGGCTCCGTGACCAAGATCTTCGTGGCCGAGCTGAAGGACCC
ATCGCAGGTCCCCATCTACAGCCTCCGGAAGGGCCGGCTGCAGCGTGTGGGGCTTGAGAGGCTCACCGCC
GAGGCCCGGCACAGCCGGCTCTTCTGGGTCCAAATTGTCCTGTGGCGGCAAGGCTTCTACTACCCGCTGG
GCATCGTCCGGGAGGTGCTGCCTGAGGCCAGCACCTGGGAGCAGGGCCTCCGCATCCTCGGCCTGGAGTA
CAGCTTGAGGGTGCCCCCGTCGGACCAGGCCACCATCACCAAGGTGCTGCAGAAATACCACACGGAGCTT
GGCCGGGTTGCCGGCCGCCGAGAGGACTGCCGCGCCTTCTTGACCTTCACTGTGGACCCCCAGGGCGCCT
GCAACCTCGATGATGCCCTCAGTGTCCGAGACCTGGGTCCCAGGTGCGAGGTGGCTGTGCACATCACTGA
TGTGGCCAGCTTCGTGCCCAGGGACGGGGTGCTGGACGTGGAGGCGCGAAGGCAGGGCGCTGCGTTCTAT
GCCCCCGGCAGGGAGCCAGTGCCCATGCTGCCGGCCAGCCTCTGCCAGGACGTCCTCAGCCTCCTGCCTG
GCCGGGACCGCCTGGCCATCTCCCTGTTCCTCACCATGGAGAAGGCCAGTGGCCAGCTGAAGAGCCTGCG
CTTTGCACCCTCCGTGGTCCAGTCTGACCGCCAGCTGTCCTACGAGGAGGCGGAGGAGGTGATCAGGCAG
CACCCGGGTGCCGGCCGTGAGCTGCCGGCCCGCCTGGACTCCGTGGACGCCTGCGTCGTGGCCGCGTGCT
ACTTCTCTCGGCTGCTGCGCCGGCACCGCCTGCGGTCCGACTGCTTCTATGAGCAGCCGGACGAGGACGG
CACCCTGGGCTTCCGCGCGGCCCACATCATGGTGAAGGAGTACATGATTCAGTTTAATAGGCTCGTGGCT
GAGTTCCTGGTGGGCAGCGAGTGCACGCGGACGGTCACGCCTCTGCGGTGGCAGCCAGCACCCCGCAGCC
AGCAGCTCAAGGCCCTGTGTGAGAAGCATGGGGACCGGGTGCCCCTGTCACTGCACCTCGGCCACCACCT
GCACGGCGGCGGGGGCAGTCCCCCCGACACGCGGCTGCACCTCCTGGCCTCCCTCTGGAAGCAGGTCCAG
TTTGCTGCCCGCACCCAGGACTACGAACAGATGGTGGACTTGGTCACCACGGACGACATGCACCCATTCC
TGGCTCCTGCAGGCCGCGACCTCCGCAAGGCCCTGGAGCGCTCGGCGTTCGGCCGCTGCGCCCGGGGCCA
CCAGCAGCAGGGCGGCCACTACTCGCTGCAGGTGGACTGGTACACGTGGGCCACCTCGCCCATCCGCAGG
TACCTGGACGTGGTGTTGCAGCGGCAGATCCTGCTGGCGCTGGGCCATGGGGGCTCTGCCTACTCTGCCA
GGGACATCGATGGGCTCTGCCAGGCCTTCAGCCTCCAGCACGCACTTGCCCAGAGCTATCAGCGGCGGGC
GCGCAGCCTGCACCTGGCCGTGCAGCTCAAGGCCCAGCCTCTGGACAAGCTGGGCTTCGTGGTGGACGTG
GAGGCGGGCTCCCGCTGCTTCCGGCTGCTCTTCCCCAGCAACCGGGAGACGCTGCCTGACCCCTGCCCCG
TCCCCTACGGCTCCCTGCAGCTGGCCGAGCACCCCCACGCCCTGGCAGGCCGGCCGGGCCTGCGGCTCCT
GTGGCGGCGCCGTGTCTACTCAGCGCAGGGATCCAGCCCGCCCCTGCCACTGCCTGGCACTGTGCCGGAC
CCACACACCCTGGCCGTGGAGACGGCCCTGTGGAAGCAGCTGCTGGAGCTGGTGGAGCTGCAGCGCTGGC
CGGAGGCGGCTGCTCTCATCCAGGAGAAGGGCGAGGCGTCCCAGCGGCGGGAGCTGGTGCAGGTGCAGCG
GAGCCACTGTGGCCATTTCCTGGAGGTGGCCCGGGAGCTGGGCAGTGGGGACACCCTGCAGGTGCAGCTC
GGCACCAGCCTGCAGCACGGCTTCCTGGTACCGAGCCCTCAGCTCTGGACGGTGGCACCGGGCTTCAGCC
TCTGCCTGGAGCACGTGGAGCGGCCCGGAGACTGCTTCTCAGGCCGTGTGTACCGGGCCCCGAGGGACCG
GTACCGCGACGTGGATGAGTACGCCTGCGTGTGGGAACCATTCTGCGCCCTGGAGTCGGCCACCGGCGCG
GTTGCCGAGAATGACTCCGTCACACTTCAGCACCTGAGTGTCTCCTGGGAGGCGTCACGGACGCCGCAGG
GGCAGCTGCAGGGCGCCTTCCGCCTGGAGGCCGCCTTCCTCGAGGAGAACTGTGCCGACATCAACTTCAG
CTGCTGCTACCTCTGCATCCGGCTCGAGGGGCTGCCGGCTCCCACGGCCAGCCCACGCCCTGGGCCCAGC
AGCCTCGGCCCTGGCCTGAATGTTGACCCCGGCACGTATACCTGGGTGGCCCACGGGCAGACGCAGGACT
GGGACCAGGAGCGCCGGGCAGACCGGCAGGAGGCTCCCAGACGGGTGCACCTCTTCGTCCACCACATGGG
CATGGAGAAGGTTCCGGAAGAGGTGCTGAGGCCGGGCACCCTGTTCACCGTTGAGCTGCTGCCCAAGCAG
CTTCCTGATCTCCGCAAGGAGGAAGCCGTGCGTGGACTAGAGGAGGCGTCCCCGCTGGTCACCAGCATCG
CACTGGGCCGGCCTGTCCCGCAGCCCCTCTGCAGAGTGATCCCCAGCAGGTTCCTGGAGCGGCAGACCTA
CAACATCCCCGGAGGCCGCCACAAGCTGAACCCCAGCCAGAACGTGGCGGTCAGGGAGGCTCTGGAGAAG
CCTTTCACGGTCATTCAGGGCCCACCAGGTACAGGGAAGACGATCGTGGGCCTCCACATCGTATTCTGGT
TTCATAAATCAAACCAGGAGCAGGTGCAGCCCGGAGGCCCCCCCCGTGGGGAGAAGCGGCTGGGGGGTCC
CTGCATCTTGTACTGCGGCCCCTCCAACAAGTCGGTGGATGTCCTGGCAGGACTGCTCCTGAGAAGGATG
GAGCTGAAGCCCCTCCGTGTGTACAGTGAGCAGGCTGAGGCCAGCGAGTTCCCAGTGCCGCGTGTGGGCA
GCAGGAAGCTGCTCAGGAAGAGCCCCCGGGAGGGGAGGCCGAACCAGAGCCTCAGGAGCATCACCCTGCA
CCACCGGATCCGGCAGGCCCCCAACCCTTACTCGTCGGAAATCAAGGCCTTTGACACCCGGCTGCAGAGA
GGGGAGCTCTTCTCCAGGGAGGACCTGGTCTGGTACAAGAAGGTCTTGTGGGAGGCTCGGAAGTTCGAGC
TGGACCGGCATGAGGTCATCCTCTGCACCTGCTCCTGTGCAGCCTCTGCCAGCCTCAAAATCCTGGACGT
GAGGCAGATCCTTGTTGACGAGGCAGGCATGGCCACGGAACCTGAAACCCTCATCCCCCTGGTGCAGTTC
CCACAGGCCGAGAAGGTGGTTCTTCTCGGAGACCACAAGCAGCTGCGGCCTGTGGTCAAGAATGAGCGGC
TGCAAAACCTGGGTCTGGACCGGTCTCTGTTCGAGCGGTACCACGAGGACGCACATATGCTGGACACTCA
GTACCGCATGCATGAGGGCATCTGTGCCTTCCCCTCTGTGGCGTTCTACAAGAGCAAGCTGAAGACGTGG
CAGGGCCTGAGGAGGCCGCCCAGTGTCCTGGGCCACGCTGGCAAGGAGAGCTGCCCTGTCATCTTTGGCC
ACGTGCAGGGCCACGAGCGGAGCCTGCTGGTGTCCACGGACGAAGGGAATGAGAACTCCAAGGCCAACCT
GGAGGAGGTGGCTGAGGTGGTCCGTATCACCAAGCAGCTGACCCTGGGGAGGACCGTAGAGCCCCAGGAC
ATCGCCGTCCTCACGCCCTACAACGCGCAGGCCTCTGAGATCAGCAAGGCCCTTCGGCGAGAGGGCATCG
CCGGGGTGGCCGTGTCCTCCATCACCAAGAGCCAGGGGAGCGAGTGGCGCTATGTGCTGGTGAGCACCGT
CCGCACCTGTGCCAAGAGCGACCTGGACCAGCGGCCCACCAAGAGCTGGCTCAAGAAGTTTCTGGGCTTC
GTTGTGGACCCCAACCAAGTGAATGTGGCTGTCACGCGGGCCCAGGAGGGGCTCTGCCTGATCGGAGACC
ACCTCCTTCTGCGCTGCTGCCCCCTCTGGCGTAGCCTCCTGGACTTCTGCGAGGCTCAGCAGACCCTCGT
GCCTGCCGGCCAGGTGCGCGTCTGCAGGAGGCCAACTATGCCTTCCTAGTAATGAACTAGTCCGTAACTT
GAAAGTATTTCGATTTCTTGGCTTTATATATCTTGTGGAAAGGACGAATATGAACGTATGGCATAGCGTG
A
