>Addgene plasmid #144351 | TFORF2746 | depositor partial sequence | sequence record 285169 | Barcode
ATATGAACGTATGGCATAGCGTGA
